Addgene plasmid #157418: pD649-HAsp-ERN1-COMP5AP-AviTag-9xHis
Purpose: Mammalian expression of cell-surface protein extracellular domain fused to COMP5AP-AviTag-9xHis. Protein is secreted from cells.
Depositing lab: Chris Garcia. Depositing organization: Stanford University. Publication: A Human IgSF Cell-Surface Interactome Reveals a Complex Network of Protein-Protein Interactions. Wojtowicz WM, Vielmetter J, Fernandes RA, Siepe DH, Eastman CL, Chisholm GB, Cox S, Klock H, Anderson PW, Rue SM, Miller JJ, Glaser SM, Bragstad ML, Vance J, Lam AW, Lesley SA, Zinn K, Garcia KC. Cell. 2020 Aug 20;182(4):1027-1043.e17. doi: 10.1016/j.cell.2020.07.025. PubMed 32822567.
Backbone
  Vector backbone: pD649
  Backbone size w/o insert (bp): 7153
  Vector type: Mammalian Expression
Growth in bacteria
  Bacterial resistance: Ampicillin, 100 μg/mL
  Growth temperature: 37°C
  Growth strain: DH5alpha
  Copy number: High Copy
Gene/Insert
  Gene/Insert name: ERN1
  Species: H. sapiens (human)
  Insert size (bp): 1275
  Entrez Gene: ERN1 (a.k.a. IRE1, IRE1P, IRE1a, hIRE1p)
  Promoter: CMV/SP6
  Tag / fusion protein: COMP5AP-AviTag-9xHis (C terminal on backbone)
  Cloning method: Restriction Enzyme; 5′ cloning site GCGGCCGC (not destroyed); 3′ cloning site GGCGCGCC (not destroyed)
  Sequencing primers: 5′ ATTTAGGTGACACTATAG; 3′ CGTCGCACTCCATCACGGTG
Resource information
  A portion of this plasmid was derived from a plasmid made by: synthesis by ThermoFisher
Terms and licenses: Academic/Nonprofit Terms; Industry Terms: Not Available to Industry
Depositor comments: Some plasmids in this collection may have an IS4-like element ISVsa5 family transposase upstream of the CMV promoter.
How to cite: pD649-HAsp-ERN1-COMP5AP-AviTag-9xHis was a gift from Chris Garcia (Addgene plasmid # 157418 ; http://n2t.net/addgene:157418 ; RRID:Addgene_157418)
