[The description below was written by a language model from this plasmid's Addgene catalogue record and pLannotate feature annotations shown in this document.]
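Description:
pD649-HAsp-ERN1-COMP5AP-AviTag-9xHis is a mammalian expression plasmid built on the pD649 backbone for producing a secreted, tagged form of the extracellular (for this ER-resident protein, luminal) portion of human ERN1, also known as IRE1. It is propagated in E. coli as a high-copy plasmid through a ColE1/pUC-type origin and selected with ampicillin via the β-lactamase gene. The annotation also detects an SV40 promoter/EM7 promoter unit driving a puromycin N-acetyltransferase sequence followed by an SV40 polyadenylation signal, which could allow puromycin selection in mammalian cells, although the catalogue entry does not list a mammalian marker. Short fragments of KanR, lacZα, ble and an f1 origin appear to be backbone remnants rather than functional elements.

The expression cassette uses the CMV enhancer and promoter with a partial CMV intron A, followed by an SP6 promoter that can serve for in vitro transcription or as a sequencing priming site. The name indicates an HA-derived signal peptide; the automated annotation labels this short leader as an immunoglobulin heavy chain signal sequence fragment, so its exact identity is not resolved by the record. The ERN1 fragment of about 1.3 kb, cloned between retained NotI and AscI sites, is fused in frame at its C terminus to the coiled-coil region of rat cartilage oligomeric matrix protein, which drives pentamerisation, then to human placental alkaline phosphatase, an AviTag for enzymatic biotinylation and a polyhistidine tag for purification, ending at a bGH polyadenylation signal. The pentameric, enzymatically detectable fusion raises avidity for weak interactions. It belongs to a collection used to screen for binding between human cell-surface proteins. The depositor notes that some plasmids in this collection carry an IS4-like transposase insertion upstream of the CMV promoter; none is annotated here.
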