Features (pLannotate 1.2.2; 24 found; start..end, strand, type, name):
    119..143     -  CDS            KanR (fragment): aminoglycoside phosphotransferase; aph(3')-Ia; confers resistance to kanamycin
    254..842     +  rep_origin     ori: high-copy-number ColE1/pMB1/pBR322/pUC origin of replication
   1067..1084    +  terminator     rrnB T2 terminator (fragment): transcription terminator T2 from the E. coli rrnB gene
   1109..1128    -  CDS            lacZα (fragment): LacZα fragment of β-galactosidase; lacZ fragment
   1584..1600    +  protein_bind   lac operator: The lac repressor binds to the lac operator to inhibit transcription in E. coli. This inhibition can be relieved by adding lactose or isopropyl-β-D-thiogalactopyranoside (IPTG). lac repressor encoded by lacI
   1843..2146    +  enhancer       CMV enhancer: human cytomegalovirus immediate early enhancer
   2147..2350    +  promoter       CMV promoter: human cytomegalovirus (CMV) immediate early promoter
   2486..2529    +  intron         CMV intron (fragment): modified intron A from human cytomegalovirus
   2581..2599    +  promoter       SP6 promoter: promoter for bacteriophage SP6 RNA polymerase
   2603..2640    +  CDS            IgH signal sequence (fragment): signal sequence from the mouse immunoglobulin heavy chain variable region
   2728..4029    +  CDS            ERN1 (fragment): ERN1_HUMAN - Also known as IRE1 From Homo sapiens (Human).
   4120..4299    +  CDS            Comp (fragment): COMP_RAT - Experimental evidence at protein level: Swiss-Prot protein existence level 1. May play a role in the structural integrity of cartilage via its interaction with other extracellular matrix proteins such as the collagens and fibronectin. Can mediate the interaction of chondrocytes with the cartilage extracellular matrix through interaction with cell surface integrin receptors. Could play a role in the pathogenesis of osteoarthritis. Potent suppressor of apoptosis in both primary chondrocytes and transformed cells. Suppresses apoptosis by blocking the activation of caspase-3 and by indu
   4287..5739    +  CDS            SEAP (fragment): secreted alkaline phosphatase from human placenta The natural enzyme has a C-terminal transmembrane sequence that is replaced by a GPI anchor.
   5764..5805    +  CDS            AviTag™ (fragment): peptide tag that allows for enzymatic biotinylation
   5809..5832    +  CDS            8xHis: 8xHis affinity tag
   5978..6089    +  polyA_signal   bGH poly(A) signal: bovine growth hormone polyadenylation signal
   6090..6198    +  rep_origin     f1 ori (fragment): f1 bacteriophage origin of replication; arrow indicates direction of (+) strand synthesis
   6212..6541    +  promoter       SV40 promoter: SV40 enhancer and early promoter
   6589..6636    +  promoter       EM7 promoter: synthetic bacterial promoter&nbsp
   6655..7254    +  CDS            PuroR (fragment): puromycin N-acetyltransferase; pac from Streptomyces; confers resistance to puromycin
   7264..7389    +  CDS            ble (fragment): BLE_KLEPN - Experimental evidence at protein level: Swiss-Prot protein existence level 1. Binding protein with a strong affinity to the bleomycin family of antibiotics. Binds to CL990; an antimitotic-antibiotic compound. From Klebsiella pneumoniae.
   7384..7505    +  polyA_signal   SV40 poly(A) signal: SV40 polyadenylation signal
   7558..8418    -  CDS            AmpR: β-lactamase; bla; confers resistance to ampicillin, carbenicillin, and related antibiotics
   8421..89      -  promoter       AmpR promoter (fragment) (across the origin): bla
>Addgene plasmid #157418 | pD649-HAsp-ERN1-COMP5AP-AviTag-9xHis | depositor full sequence | sequence record 303945 | Full Sequence
TTTCAATATTATTGAAGCATTTATCAGGGTTATTGTCTCATGAGCGGATACATATTTGAATGTATTTAGA
AAAATAAACAAATAGGGGTCAGTGTTACAACCAATTAACCAATTCTGAACATTATCGCGAGCCCATTTAT
ACCTGAATATGGCTCATAACACCCCTTGCTCATGACCAAAATCCCTTAACGTGAGTTACGCGCGCGTCGT
TCCACTGAGCGTCAGACCCCGTAGAAAAGATCAAAGGATCTTCTTGAGATCCTTTTTTTCTGCGCGTAAT
CTGCTGCTTGCAAACAAAAAAACCACCGCTACCAGCGGTGGTTTGTTTGCCGGATCAAGAGCTACCAACT
CTTTTTCCGAAGGTAACTGGCTTCAGCAGAGCGCAGATACCAAATACTGTTCTTCTAGTGTAGCCGTAGT
TAGCCCACCACTTCAAGAACTCTGTAGCACCGCCTACATACCTCGCTCTGCTAATCCTGTTACCAGTGGC
TGCTGCCAGTGGCGATAAGTCGTGTCTTACCGGGTTGGACTCAAGACGATAGTTACCGGATAAGGCGCAG
CGGTCGGGCTGAACGGGGGGTTCGTGCACACAGCCCAGCTTGGAGCGAACGACCTACACCGAACTGAGAT
ACCTACAGCGTGAGCTATGAGAAAGCGCCACGCTTCCCGAAGGGAGAAAGGCGGACAGGTATCCGGTAAG
CGGCAGGGTCGGAACAGGAGAGCGCACGAGGGAGCTTCCAGGGGGAAACGCCTGGTATCTTTATAGTCCT
GTCGGGTTTCGCCACCTCTGACTTGAGCGTCGATTTTTGTGATGCTCGTCAGGGGGGCGGAGCCTATGGA
AAAACGCCAGCAACGCGGCCTTTTTACGGTTCCTGGCCTTTTGCTGGCCTTTTGCTCACATGTTCTTTCC
TGCGTTATCCCCTGATTCTGTGGATAACCGTATTACCGCCTTTGAGTGAGCTGATACCGCTCGCCGCAGC
CGAACGACCGAGCGCAGCGAGTCAGTGAGCGAGGAAGCGGAAGGCGAGAGTAGGGAACTGCCAGGCATCA
AACTAAGCAGAAGGCCCCTGACGGATGGCCTTTTTGCGTTTCTACAAACTCTTTCTGTGTTGTAAAACGA
CGGCCAGTCTTAAGCTCGGGCCCCCTGGGCGGTTCTGATAACGAGTAATCGTTAATCCGCAAATAACGTA
AAAACCCGCTTCGGCGGGTTTTTTTATGGGGGGAGTTTAGGGAAAGAGCATTTGTCAGAATATTTAAGGG
CGCCTGTCACTTTGCTTGATATATGAGAATTATTTAACCTTATAAATGAGAAAAAAGCAACGCACTTTAA
ATAAGATACGTTGCTTTTTCGATTGATGAACACCTATAATTAAACTATTCATCTATTATTTATGATTTTT
TGTATATACAATATTTCTAGTTTGTTAAAGAGAATTAAGAAAATAAATCTCGAAAATAATAAAGGGAAAA
TCAGTTTTTGATATCAAAATTATACATGTCAACGATAATACAAAATATAATACAAACTATAAGATGTTAT
CAGTATTTATTATCATTTAGAATAAATTTTGTGTCGCCCTTAATTGTGAGCGGATAACAATTACGAGCTT
CATGCACAGTGGCGTTGACTCAATATTGGCCATTAGCCATATTATTCATTGGTTATATAGCATAAATCAA
TATTGGCTATTGGCCATTGCATACGTTGTATCTATATCATAATATGTACATTTATATTGGCTCATGTCCA
ATATGACCGCCATGTTGGCATTGATTATTGACTAGTTATTAATAGTAATCAATTACGGGGTCATTAGTTC
ATAGCCCATATATGGAGTTCCGCGTTACATAACTTACGGTAAATGGCCCGCCTGGCTGACCGCCCAACGA
CCCCCGCCCATTGACGTCAATAATGACGTATGTTCCCATAGTAACGCCAATAGGGACTTTCCATTGACGT
CAATGGGTGGAGTATTTACGGTAAACTGCCCACTTGGCAGTACATCAAGTGTATCATATGCCAAGTACGC
CCCCTATTGACGTCAATGACGGTAAATGGCCCGCCTGGCATTATGCCCAGTACATGACCTTATGGGACTT
TCCTACTTGGCAGTACATCTACGTATTAGTCATCGCTATTACCATGGTGATGCGGTTTTGGCAGTACATC
AATGGGCGTGGATAGCGGTTTGACTCACGGGGATTTCCAAGTCTCCACCCCATTGACGTCAATGGGAGTT
TGTTTTGGCACCAAAATCAACGGGACTTTCCAAAATGTCGTAACAACTCCGCCCCATTGACGCAAATGGG
CGGTAGGCGTGTACGGTGGGAGGTCTATATAAGCAGAGCTCGTTTAGTGAACCGTCAGATCGCCTGGAGA
CGCCATCCACGCTGTTTTGACCTCCATAGAAGACACCGGGACCGATCCAGCCTCCGCGGCCGGGAACGGT
GCATTGGAACGCGGATTCCCCGTGCCAAGAGTGACGTAAGTACCGCCTATAGAGTCTATAGGCCCACCCC
CTTGGCTTCGTTAGAACGCGGCTACAATTAATACATAACCTTATGTATCATACACATACGATTTAGGTGA
CACTATAGAATAACATCCACTTTGCCTTTCTCTCCACAGGTGTCCACTCCCAGGTCCAACTGCACCTCGG
TTCTATCGAAAACGCGCCTGCTAGCGCCACCATGAAGACCATCATTGCCCTGAGCTACATCTTCTGCCTG
GTGTTCGCTGCGGCCGCCATCTTTGGCAGCACATCTACCGTGACACTGCCCGAGACACTGCTGTTCGTGT
CTACACTGGATGGCAGCCTGCACGCCGTGTCTAAGAGAACAGGCAGCATCAAGTGGACCCTGAAAGAGGA
CCCTGTCCTGCAGGTCCCCACACATGTGGAAGAACCTGCCTTCCTGCCTGATCCTAACGACGGCTCTCTG
TACACCCTGGGCAGCAAGAACAATGAGGGCCTGACCAAGCTGCCCTTCACAATCCCTGAACTGGTGCAGG
CCTCTCCATGTAGAAGCAGCGACGGCATCCTGTATATGGGCAAGAAGCAGGACATTTGGTACGTGATCGA
CCTGCTGACCGGCGAGAAGCAGCAAACACTGTCTAGCGCCTTCGCCGACAGCCTGTGTCCTAGCACATCT
CTGCTGTACCTGGGCAGAACCGAGTACACCATCACTATGTACGACACCAAGACCAGAGAACTGCGGTGGA
ACGCCACCTACTTCGATTATGCCGCCAGCCTGCCTGAGGACGACGTGGACTATAAGATGAGCCACTTCGT
GTCCAACGGCGACGGCCTGGTGGTTACAGTGGATTCTGAATCTGGCGACGTGCTGTGGATTCAGAACTAC
GCCTCTCCTGTGGTGGCCTTCTACGTGTGGCAGAGAGAAGGCCTGCGGAAAGTGATGCACATCAACGTGG
CCGTGGAAACCCTGAGATACCTGACCTTCATGAGCGGCGAAGTGGGCAGAATCACCAAGTGGAAGTACCC
GTTTCCTAAAGAGACAGAGGCCAAGAGCAAGCTGACCCCTACACTGTACGTGGGCAAGTACAGCACCAGC
CTGTACGCTTCCCCATCCATGGTGCATGAAGGCGTGGCAGTGGTGCCTAGAGGATCTACACTGCCTCTGC
TGGAAGGCCCTCAGACCGATGGCGTGACAATTGGCGATAAGGGCGAGTGCGTGATCACCCCTAGCACCGA
CGTGAAGTTCGATCCCGGCCTGAAGTCTAAGAACAAGCTGAACTACCTGCGGAACTACTGGCTGCTGATC
GGCCACCACGAAACACCTCTGAGCGCCAGCACCAAGATGCTGGAACGGTTCCCCAACAACCTGCCTAAGC
ACCGCGAAAACGTGATCCCCGCCGACTCCGAGAAGAAGTCCTTCGAAGAAGTCATCAACCTGGTCGATCA
GACCTCCGAGAATGCCCCTACCACCGTGTCCAGAGATGTCGAGGAAAAACCTGCTCACGCCCCTGCCAGA
CCTGAAGCTCCTGTGGATAGCATGCTGAAGGATGGCGCGCCGGAAGATCAAGTTGATCCAAGATTGATTG
ATGGCAAGGGCGGATCTCTGGAGGTGCTGTTCCAGGGACCAGGCGGAAGCGGCAATCCCGGCGGCGATCT
GGCCCCCCAGATGCTGCGCGAGCTGCAGGAGACCAATGCCGCCCTGCAGGACGTGCGCGAGCTGCTGCGC
CACCGCGTGAAGGAGATCACCTTCCTGAAGAACACCGTGATGGAGTGCGACGCCTGCGGTATGCAGCCCT
CTAGAGGCTCCGGCTCCATCATCCCAGTTGAGGAGGAGAACCCGGACTTCTGGAACCGCGAGGCAGCCGA
GGCCCTGGGTGCCGCCAAGAAGCTGCAGCCTGCACAGACAGCCGCCAAGAACCTCATCATCTTCCTGGGC
GATGGGATGGGGGTGTCTACGGTGACAGCTGCCAGGATCCTAAAAGGGCAGAAGAAGGACAAACTGGGGC
CTGAGATACCCCTGGCCATGGACCGCTTCCCATATGTGGCTCTGTCCAAGACATACAATGTAGACAAACA
TGTGCCAGACAGTGGAGCCACAGCCACGGCCTACCTGTGCGGGGTCAAGGGCAACTTCCAGACCATTGGC
TTGAGTGCAGCCGCCCGCTTTAACCAGTGCAACACGACACGCGGCAACGAGGTCATCTCCGTGATGAATC
GGGCCAAGAAAGCAGGGAAGTCAGTGGGAGTGGTAACCACCACACGAGTGCAGCACGCCTCGCCAGCCGG
CACCTACGCCCACACGGTGAACCGCAACTGGTACTCGGACGCCGACGTGCCTGCCTCGGCCCGCCAGGAG
GGGTGCCAGGACATCGCTACGCAGCTCATCTCCAACATGGACATTGACGTGATCCTAGGTGGAGGCCGAA
AGTACATGTTTCGCATGGGAACCCCAGACCCTGAGTACCCAGATGACTACAGCCAAGGTGGGACCAGGCT
GGACGGGAAGAATCTGGTGCAGGAATGGCTGGCGAAGCGCCAGGGTGCCCGGTATGTGTGGAACCGCACT
GAGCTCATGCAGGCTTCCCTGGACCCGTCTGTGACCCATCTCATGGGTCTCTTTGAGCCTGGAGACATGA
AATACGAGATCCACCGAGACTCCACACTGGACCCCTCCCTGATGGAGATGACAGAGGCTGCCCTGCGCCT
GCTGAGCAGGAACCCCCGCGGCTTCTTCCTCTTCGTGGAGGGTGGTCGCATCGACCATGGTCATCATGAA
AGCAGGGCTTACCGGGCACTGACTGAGACGATCATGTTCGACGACGCCATTGAGAGGGCGGGCCAGCTCA
CCAGCGAGGAGGACACGCTGAGCCTCGTCACTGCCGACCACTCCCACGTCTTCTCCTTCGGAGGCTACCC
CCTGCGAGGGAGCTCCATCTTCGGGCTGGCCCCTGGCAAGGCCCGGGACAGGAAGGCCTACACGGTCCTC
CTATACGGAAACGGTCCAGGCTATGTGCTCAAGGACGGCGCCCGGCCGGATGTTACCGAGAGCGAGAGCG
GGAGCCCCGAGTATCGGCAGCAGTCAGCAGTGCCCCTGGACGAAGAGACCCACGCAGGCGAGGACGTGGC
GGTGTTCGCGCGCGGCCCGCAGGCGCACCTGGTTCACGGCGTGCAGGAGCAGACCTTCATAGCGCACGTC
ATGGCCTTCGCCGCCTGCCTGGAGCCCTACACCGCCTGCGACCTGGCGCCCCCCGCCGGCACCACCGACG
CCGCGCACCCGGGTGGCGGAGGACTGAACGACATCTTCGAGGCTCAGAAAATCGAATGGCACGAACATCA
CCATCACCATCACCATCACCATTAAGGCCGGCCTGTAGTCACTGGCACAACGCGTTACCCGGTAAGCCAA
TCGGGTATACACGGTCGTCATACTGCAGACAGGGTTCTTCTACTTTGCAAGATAGTCTTGAGTAGTAAAA
TAAATAGATAGAGAAAATCAGCCTCGACTGTGCCTTCTAGTTGCCAGCCATCTGTTGTTTGCCCCTCCCC
CGTGCCTTCCTTGACCCTGGAAGGTGCCACTCCCACTGTCCTTTCCTAATAAAATGAGGAAATTGCATCA
CAACACTCAACCCTATCTCGGTCTATTCTTTTGATTTATAAGGGATTTTGCCGATTTCGGCCTATTGGTT
AAAAAATGAGCTGATTTAACAAAAATTTAACGCGAATTAATTCTGTGGAATGTGTGTCAGTTAGGGTGTG
GAAAGTCCCCAGGCTCCCCAGCAGGCAGAAGTATGCAAAGCATGCATCTCAATTAGTCAGCAACCAGGTG
TGGAAAGTCCCCAGGCTCCCCAGCAGGCAGAAGTATGCAAAGCATGCATCTCAATTAGTCAGCAACCATA
GTCCCGCCCCTAACTCCGCCCATCCCGCCCCTAACTCCGCCCAGTTCCGCCCATTCTCCGCCCCATGGCT
GACTAATTTTTTTTATTTATGCAGAGGCCGAGGCCGCCTCTGCCTCTGAGCTATTCCAGAAGTAGTGAGG
AGGCTTTTTTGGAGGCCTAGGCTTTTGCAAAAAGCTCCCGGGAGCTTGTATATCCATTTTCGGATCTGAT
CAGCACGTGTTGACAATTAATCATCGGCATAGTATATCGGCATAGTATAATACGACAAGGTGAGGAACTA
AACCATGACCGAGTACAAGCCCACGGTGCGCCTCGCCACCCGCGACGACGTCCCCAGGGCCGTACGCACC
CTCGCCGCCGCGTTCGCCGACTACCCCGCCACGCGCCACACCGTCGATCCGGACCGCCACATCGAGCGGG
TCACCGAGCTGCAAGAACTCTTCCTCACGCGCGTCGGGCTCGACATCGGCAAGGTGTGGGTCGCGGACGA
CGGCGCCGCGGTGGCGGTCTGGACCACGCCGGAGAGCGTCGAAGCGGGGGCGGTGTTCGCCGAGATCGGC
CCGCGCATGGCCGAGTTGAGCGGTTCCCGGCTGGCCGCGCAGCAACAGATGGAAGGCCTCCTGGCGCCGC
ACCGGCCCAAGGAGCCCGCGTGGTTCCTGGCCACCGTCGGCGTCTCGCCCGACCACCAGGGCAAGGGTCT
GGGCAGCGCCGTCGTGCTCCCCGGAGTGGAGGCGGCCGAGCGCGCCGGGGTGCCCGCCTTCCTGGAGACA
TCCGCGCCCCGCAACCTCCCCTTCTACGAGCGGCTCGGCTTCACCGTCACCGCCGACGTCGAGGTGCCCG
AAGGACCGCGCACCTGGTGCATGACCCGCAAGCCCGGTGCCTGACACGTGCTACGAGATTTCGATTCCAC
CGCCGCCTTCTATGAAAGGTTGGGCTTCGGAATCGTTTTCCGGGACGCCGGCTGGATGATCCTCCAGCGC
GGGGATCTCATGCTGGAGTTCTTCGCCCACCCCAACTTGTTTATTGCAGCTTATAATGGTTACAAATAAA
GCAATAGCATCACAAATTTCACAAATAAAGCATTTTTTTCACTGCATTCTAGTTGTGGTTTGTCCAAACT
CATCAATGTATCTTATCATGTCTGTATACCGTCGACCTCTAGCTAGAGCTTGGCGTAATCATGGTCATTA
CCAATGCTTAATCAGTGAGGCACCTATCTCAGCGATCTGTCTATTTCGTTCATCCATAGTTGCCTGACTC
CCCGTCGTGTAGATAACTACGATACGGGAGGGCTTACCATCTGGCCCCAGCGCTGCGATGATACCGCGAG
AACCACGCTCACCGGCTCCGGATTTATCAGCAATAAACCAGCCAGCCGGAAGGGCCGAGCGCAGAAGTGG
TCCTGCAACTTTATCCGCCTCCATCCAGTCTATTAATTGTTGCCGGGAAGCTAGAGTAAGTAGTTCGCCA
GTTAATAGTTTGCGCAACGTTGTTGCCATCGCTACAGGCATCGTGGTGTCACGCTCGTCGTTTGGTATGG
CTTCATTCAGCTCCGGTTCCCAACGATCAAGGCGAGTTACATGATCCCCCATGTTGTGCAAAAAAGCGGT
TAGCTCCTTCGGTCCTCCGATCGTTGTCAGAAGTAAGTTGGCCGCAGTGTTATCACTCATGGTTATGGCA
GCACTGCATAATTCTCTTACTGTCATGCCATCCGTAAGATGCTTTTCTGTGACTGGTGAGTACTCAACCA
AGTCATTCTGAGAATAGTGTATGCGGCGACCGAGTTGCTCTTGCCCGGCGTCAATACGGGATAATACCGC
GCCACATAGCAGAACTTTAAAAGTGCTCATCATTGGAAAACGTTCTTCGGGGCGAAAACTCTCAAGGATC
TTACCGCTGTTGAGATCCAGTTCGATGTAACCCACTCGTGCACCCAACTGATCTTCAGCATCTTTTACTT
TCACCAGCGTTTCTGGGTGAGCAAAAACAGGAAGGCAAAATGCCGCAAAAAAGGGAATAAGGGCGACACG
GAAATGTTGAATACTCATATTCTTCCTT
