>Addgene plasmid #157418 | pD649-HAsp-ERN1-COMP5AP-AviTag-9xHis | depositor partial sequence | sequence record 303946 | insert (extracellular domain)
ATCTTTGGCAGCACATCTACCGTGACACTGCCCGAGACACTGCTGTTCGTGTCTACACTGGATGGCAGCC
TGCACGCCGTGTCTAAGAGAACAGGCAGCATCAAGTGGACCCTGAAAGAGGACCCTGTCCTGCAGGTCCC
CACACATGTGGAAGAACCTGCCTTCCTGCCTGATCCTAACGACGGCTCTCTGTACACCCTGGGCAGCAAG
AACAATGAGGGCCTGACCAAGCTGCCCTTCACAATCCCTGAACTGGTGCAGGCCTCTCCATGTAGAAGCA
GCGACGGCATCCTGTATATGGGCAAGAAGCAGGACATTTGGTACGTGATCGACCTGCTGACCGGCGAGAA
GCAGCAAACACTGTCTAGCGCCTTCGCCGACAGCCTGTGTCCTAGCACATCTCTGCTGTACCTGGGCAGA
ACCGAGTACACCATCACTATGTACGACACCAAGACCAGAGAACTGCGGTGGAACGCCACCTACTTCGATT
ATGCCGCCAGCCTGCCTGAGGACGACGTGGACTATAAGATGAGCCACTTCGTGTCCAACGGCGACGGCCT
GGTGGTTACAGTGGATTCTGAATCTGGCGACGTGCTGTGGATTCAGAACTACGCCTCTCCTGTGGTGGCC
TTCTACGTGTGGCAGAGAGAAGGCCTGCGGAAAGTGATGCACATCAACGTGGCCGTGGAAACCCTGAGAT
ACCTGACCTTCATGAGCGGCGAAGTGGGCAGAATCACCAAGTGGAAGTACCCGTTTCCTAAAGAGACAGA
GGCCAAGAGCAAGCTGACCCCTACACTGTACGTGGGCAAGTACAGCACCAGCCTGTACGCTTCCCCATCC
ATGGTGCATGAAGGCGTGGCAGTGGTGCCTAGAGGATCTACACTGCCTCTGCTGGAAGGCCCTCAGACCG
ATGGCGTGACAATTGGCGATAAGGGCGAGTGCGTGATCACCCCTAGCACCGACGTGAAGTTCGATCCCGG
CCTGAAGTCTAAGAACAAGCTGAACTACCTGCGGAACTACTGGCTGCTGATCGGCCACCACGAAACACCT
CTGAGCGCCAGCACCAAGATGCTGGAACGGTTCCCCAACAACCTGCCTAAGCACCGCGAAAACGTGATCC
CCGCCGACTCCGAGAAGAAGTCCTTCGAAGAAGTCATCAACCTGGTCGATCAGACCTCCGAGAATGCCCC
TACCACCGTGTCCAGAGATGTCGAGGAAAAACCTGCTCACGCCCCTGCCAGACCTGAAGCTCCTGTGGAT
AGCATGCTGAAGGAT
